Addgene plasmid #34821: pQTEV-NOHMA
Depositing lab: Konrad Buessow. Depositing organization: Max Planck Institute for Molecular Genetics. Publication: Structural genomics of human proteins--target selection and generation of a public catalogue of expression clones. Bussow K, Scheich C, Sievert V, Harttig U, Schultz J, Simon B, Bork P, Lehrach H, Heinemann U. Microb Cell Fact. 2005 Jul 5;4:21. doi: 10.1186/1475-2859-4-21. PubMed 15998469.
Backbone
  Vector backbone: pQTEV
  Backbone size w/o insert (bp): 4700
  Vector type: Bacterial Expression
Growth in bacteria
  Bacterial resistance: Ampicillin, 100 μg/mL
  Growth temperature: 37°C
  Growth strain: Rosetta
  Copy number: Unknown
Gene/Insert
  Gene/Insert name: HORMA domain containing protein (alt names: PSFEp250F083; NOHMA)
  Species: H. sapiens (human)
  Insert size (bp): 1236
  GenBank ID: CAB66689 DQ000561
  Entrez Gene: HORMAD1 (a.k.a. CT46, NOHMA)
  Tag / fusion protein: His (N terminal on backbone); TEV (N terminal on backbone)
  Cloning method: Restriction Enzyme; 5′ cloning site BamHI (not destroyed); 3′ cloning site NotI (not destroyed)
  Sequencing primers: 5′ TGAGCGGATAACAATTTCACACAG; 3′ GGCAACCGAGCGTTCTGAAC
Terms and licenses: Academic/Nonprofit Terms; Industry Terms: Not Available to Industry
Depositor comments: The vector pQTEV is derived from Qiagen pQE-2 and contains an inactive chloramphenicol resistance gene sequence. The Rosetta bacterial strain contains an additional plasmid. The second plasmid, pRARE, provides rare tRNAs for overexpression of recombinant proteins. It has 4694 bp and is chloramphenicol resistence.
How to cite: pQTEV-NOHMA was a gift from Konrad Buessow (Addgene plasmid # 34821 ; http://n2t.net/addgene:34821 ; RRID:Addgene_34821)
