[The description below was written by a language model from this plasmid's Addgene catalogue record and pLannotate feature annotations shown in this document.]
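Description:
pQTEV-NOHMA is a bacterial expression plasmid for producing human HORMAD1 (HORMA domain containing protein, also called NOHMA or CT46) in E. coli. It is built on pQTEV, a vector of about 4.7 kb that the depositor describes as derived from Qiagen pQE-2. The full depositor sequence is 5,936 nt. The plasmid replicates from a ColE1/pMB1-type origin, with a pBR322 bom region and only a fragment of rop annotated nearby; the catalogue lists copy number as unknown. Selection is by ampicillin through the bla gene and its own promoter. A cat coding sequence with a partial cat promoter lies downstream of the expression cassette, but the depositor states that this chloramphenicol resistance sequence is inactive, so it should not be treated as a marker.

The human insert (recorded as 1,236 bp, with the annotated HORMAD1 coding region spanning somewhat less) sits between retained BamHI and NotI sites. It is transcribed from the phage T5 promoter, which is recognised by E. coli RNA polymerase and controlled by lac operator sequences. A plasmid-borne lacI gene under the lacIq promoter supplies repressor, allowing IPTG-inducible expression without relying on the host genotype. The protein is made with an N-terminal histidine tag (annotated as seven residues) followed by a TEV protease site, permitting metal-affinity purification and subsequent tag removal. The lambda t0 terminator follows the insert, with an rrnB T1 terminator further downstream.

The clone is supplied in the Rosetta strain, which also carries the separate chloramphenicol-resistant pRARE plasmid providing rare tRNAs for overexpression. It belongs to a public catalogue of human protein expression clones generated for structural genomics.
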