Features (pLannotate 1.2.2; 18 found; start..end, strand, type, name):
     10..54      +  promoter       T5 promoter: bacteriophage T5 promoter for E. coli RNA polymerase, with embedded lac operator
     62..78      +  protein_bind   lac operator: The lac repressor binds to the lac operator to inhibit transcription in E. coli. This inhibition can be relieved by adding lactose or isopropyl-β-D-thiogalactopyranoside (IPTG). lac repressor encoded by lacI
    121..141     +  CDS            7xHis: 6xHis affinity tag
    165..185     +  CDS            capTEV™ (fragment): composite tag for in vivo biotinylation, TEV protease cleavage, and 6xHis tagging
    190..1347    +  CDS            HORMAD1: HORM1_HUMAN - Also known as NOHMA From Homo sapiens (Human).
   1393..1487    +  terminator     lambda t0 terminator: transcription terminator from phage lambda
   1502..1530    +  promoter       cat promoter (fragment): promoter of the E. coli cat gene encoding chloramphenicol acetyltransferase
   1531..2187    +  CDS            cat: CAT_ECOLX - Experimental evidence at protein level: Swiss-Prot protein existence level 1. This enzyme is an effector of chloramphenicol resistance in bacteria. From Escherichia coli. This protein is used as a marker in many commonly used cloning vectors, such as pACYC184.
   2255..2341    +  terminator     rrnB T1 terminator: Escherichia coli rrnB; transcription terminator T1 from the E. coli rrnB gene
   2364..2381    -  promoter       tet promoter (fragment): E. coli promoter for tetracycline efflux protein gene
   2400..2421    -  protein_bind   CAP binding site: CAP binding activates transcription in the presence of cAMP. E. coli catabolite activator protein
   2434..3516    -  CDS            lacI: lac repressor; lacI; The lac repressor binds to the lac operator to inhibit transcription in E. coli. This inhibition can be relieved by adding lactose or isopropyl-β-D-thiogalactopyranoside (IPTG).
   3517..3594    -  promoter       lacIq promoter: lacI (mutant); In the lacIq allele, a single base change in the promoter boosts expression of the lacI gene about 10-fold.
   3643..3684    +  CDS            rop (fragment): Rop protein, which maintains plasmids at low copy number; rop
   3786..3926    +  misc_feature   bom: basis of mobility region from pBR322
   4112..4700    -  rep_origin     ori: high-copy-number ColE1/pMB1/pBR322/pUC origin of replication
   4871..5731    -  CDS            AmpR: β-lactamase; bla; confers resistance to ampicillin, carbenicillin, and related antibiotics
   5732..5836    -  promoter       AmpR promoter: bla
>Addgene plasmid #34821 | pQTEV-NOHMA | depositor full sequence | sequence record 41896 | Author sequence
CTCGAGAAATCATAAAAAATTTATTTGCTTTGTGAGCGGATAACAATTATAATAGATTCAATTGTGAGCG
GATAACAATTTCACACAGAATTCATTAAAGAGGAGAAATTAACTATGAAACATCACCATCACCATCACCA
TAGCGATTACGACATCCCCACTACTGAGAATCTTTATTTTCAGGGATCCGCCACTGCCCAGTTGCAGAGG
ACTCCCATGAGTGCACTGGTATTTCCCAATAAGATATCAACTGAACACCAGTCTTTGGTGTTAGTGAAGA
GGCTTCTAGCAGTTTCAGTATCCTGTATCACGTATTTGAGGGGAATATTCCCAGAATGCGCTTATGGAAC
AAGATATCTAGATGATCTTTGTGTCAAAATACTGAGAGAAGATAAAAATTGCCCAGGATCTACACAGTTA
GTGAAATGGATGCTAGGATGTTATGATGCTTTACAGAAAAAATATGTATACACAAACCCAGAAGATCCTC
AGACAATTTCAGAATGTTACCAATTCAAATTCAAATACACCAATAATGGACCACTCATGGACTTCATAAG
TAAAAACCAAAGCAACGAATCTAGCATGTTGTCTACTGACACCAAGAAAGCAAGCATTCTCCTCATTCGC
AAGATTTATATCCTAATGCAAAATCTGGGGCCTTTACCTAATGATGTTTGTTTGACCATGAAACTTTTTT
ACTATGATGAAGTTACACCCCCAGATTACCAGCCTCCCGGTTTTAAGGATGGTGATTGTGAAGGAGTTAT
ATTTGAAGGGGAACCTATGTATTTAAATGTGGGAGAAGTCTCAACACCTTTTCACATCTTCAAAGTAAAA
GTGACCACTGAGAGAGAACGAATGGAAAATATTGACTCAACTATACTATCACCAAAACAAATAAAAACAC
CATTTCAAAAAATCCTGAGGGACAAAGATGTAGAAGATGAACAGGAGCATTATACAAGTGATGATTTGGA
CATTGAAACTAAAATGGAAGAACAGGAAAAAAACCCTGCATCTTCTGAACTTGAAGAACCAAGTTTAGTT
TGTGAGGAAGATGAAATTATGAGGTCTAAAGAAAGTCCAGATCTTTCTATTTCTCATTCTCAGGTTGAGC
AGTTAGTCAATAAAACATCTGAACTTGATATGTCTGAAAGCAAAACAAGAAGTGGAAAAGTCTTTCAGAA
TAAAATGGCAAATGGAAATCAACCAGTAAAATCTTCCAAAGAAAATCGGAAGAGAAGTCAACATGAATCT
GGGAGAATAGTCCTCCATCACTTTGATTCTTCTAGTCAAGAGTCAGTGCCAAAAAGGAGAAAGTTTAGTG
AACCAAAGGAACATATATGAGCGGCCGCTCGACCTGCAGCCAAGCTTAATTAGCTGAGCTTGGACTCCTG
TTGATAGATCCAGTAATGACCTCAGAACTCCATCTGGATTTGTTCAGAACGCTCGGTTGCCGCCGGGCGT
TTTTTATTGGTGAGAATCCAAGCTAGCTTGGCGAGATTTTCAGGAGCTAAGGAAGCTAAAATGGAGAAAA
AAATCACTGGATATACCACCGTTGATATATCCCAATGGCATCGTAAAGAACATTTTGAGGCATTTCAGTC
AGTTGCTCAATGTACCTATAACCAGACCGTTCAGCTGGATATTACGGCCTTTTTAAAGACCGTAAAGAAA
AATAAGCACAAGTTTTATCCGGCCTTTATTCACATTCTTGCCCGCCTGATGAATGCTCATCCGGAATTTC
GTATGGCAATGAAAGACGGTGAGCTGGTGATATGGGATAGTGTTCACCCTTGTTACACCGTTTTCCATGA
GCAAACTGAAACGTTTTCATCGCTCTGGAGTGAATACCACGACGATTTCCGGCAGTTTCTACACATATAT
TCGCAAGATGTGGCGTGTTACGGTGAAAACCTGGCCTATTTCCCTAAAGGGTTTATTGAGAATATGTTTT
TCGTCTCAGCCAATCCCTGGGTGAGTTTCACCAGTTTTGATTTAAACGTGGCCAATATGGACAACTTCTT
CGCCCCCGTTTTCACCATGGGCAAATATTATACGCAAGGCGACAAGGTGCTGATGCCGCTGGCGATTCAG
GTTCATCATGCCGTTTGTGATGGCTTCCATGTCGGCAGAATGCTTAATGAATTACAACAGTACTGCGATG
AGTGGCAGGGCGGGGCGTAATTTTTTTAAGGCAGTTATTGGTGCCCTTAAACGCCTGGGGTAATGACTCT
CTAGCTTGAGGCATCAAATAAAACGAAAGGCTCAGTCGAAAGACTGGGCCTTTCGTTTTATCTGTTGTTT
GTCGGTGAACGCTCTCCTGAGTAGGACAAATCCGCCCTCTAGATTACGTGCAGTCGATGATAAGCTGTCA
AACATGAGAATTGTGCCTAATGAGTGAGCTAACTTACATTAATTGCGTTGCGCTCACTGCCCGCTTTCCA
GTCGGGAAACCTGTCGTGCCAGCTGCATTAATGAATCGGCCAACGCGCGGGGAGAGGCGGTTTGCGTATT
GGGCGCCAGGGTGGTTTTTCTTTTCACCAGTGAGACGGGCAACAGCTGATTGCCCTTCACCGCCTGGCCC
TGAGAGAGTTGCAGCAAGCGGTCCACGCTGGTTTGCCCCAGCAGGCGAAAATCCTGTTTGATGGTGGTTA
ACGGCGGGATATAACATGAGCTGTCTTCGGTATCGTCGTATCCCACTACCGAGATATCCGCACCAACGCG
CAGCCCGGACTCGGTAATGGCGCGCATTGCGCCCAGCGCCATCTGATCGTTGGCAACCAGCATCGCAGTG
GGAACGATGCCCTCATTCAGCATTTGCATGGTTTGTTGAAAACCGGACATGGCACTCCAGTCGCCTTCCC
GTTCCGCTATCGGCTGAATTTGATTGCGAGTGAGATATTTATGCCAGCCAGCCAGACGCAGACGCGCCGA
GACAGAACTTAATGGGCCCGCTAACAGCGCGATTTGCTGGTGACCCAATGCGACCAGATGCTCCACGCCC
AGTCGCGTACCGTCTTCATGGGAGAAAATAATACTGTTGATGGGTGTCTGGTCAGAGACATCAAGAAATA
ACGCCGGAACATTAGTGCAGGCAGCTTCCACAGCAATGGCATCCTGGTCATCCAGCGGATAGTTAATGAT
CAGCCCACTGACGCGTTGCGCGAGAAGATTGTGCACCGCCGCTTTACAGGCTTCGACGCCGCTTCGTTCT
ACCATCGACACCACCACGCTGGCACCCAGTTGATCGGCGCGAGATTTAATCGCCGCGACAATTTGCGACG
GCGCGTGCAGGGCCAGACTGGAGGTGGCAACGCCAATCAGCAACGACTGTTTGCCCGCCAGTTGTTGTGC
CACGCGGTTGGGAATGTAATTCAGCTCCGCCATCGCCGCTTCCACTTTTTCCCGCGTTTTCGCAGAAACG
TGGCTGGCCTGGTTCACCACGCGGGAAACGGTCTGATAAGAGACACCGGCATACTCTGCGACATCGTATA
ACGTTACTGGTTTCACATTCACCACCCTGAATTGACTCTCTTCCGGGCGCTATCATGCCATACCGCGAAA
GGTTTTGCACCATTCGATGGTGTCGGAATTTCGGGCAGCGTTGGGTCCTGGCCACGGGTGCGCATGATCT
AGAGCTGCCTCGCGCGTTTCGGTGATGACGGTGAAAACCTCTGACACATGCAGCTCCCGGAGACGGTCAC
AGCTTGTCTGTAAGCGGATGCCGGGAGCAGACAAGCCCGTCAGGGCGCGTCAGCGGGTGTTGGCGGGTGT
CGGGGCGCAGCCATGACCCAGTCACGTAGCGATAGCGGAGTGTATACTGGCTTAACTATGCGGCATCAGA
GCAGATTGTACTGAGAGTGCACCACATGCGGTGTGAAATACCGCACAGATGCGTAAGGAGAAAATACCGC
ATCAGGCGCTCTTCCGCTTCCTCGCTCACTGACTCGCTGCGCTCGGTCGTTCGGCTGCGGCGAGCGGTAT
CAGCTCACTCAAAGGCGGTAATACGGTTATCCACAGAATCAGGGGATAACGCAGGAAAGAACATGTGAGC
AAAAGGCCAGCAAAAGGCCAGGAACCGTAAAAAGGCCGCGTTGCTGGCGTTTTTCCATAGGCTCCGCCCC
CCTGACGAGCATCACAAAAATCGACGCTCAAGTCAGAGGTGGCGAAACCCGACAGGACTATAAAGATACC
AGGCGTTTCCCCCTGGAAGCTCCCTCGTGCGCTCTCCTGTTCCGACCCTGCCGCTTACCGGATACCTGTC
CGCCTTTCTCCCTTCGGGAAGCGTGGCGCTTTCTCATAGCTCACGCTGTAGGTATCTCAGTTCGGTGTAG
GTCGTTCGCTCCAAGCTGGGCTGTGTGCACGAACCCCCCGTTCAGCCCGACCGCTGCGCCTTATCCGGTA
ACTATCGTCTTGAGTCCAACCCGGTAAGACACGACTTATCGCCACTGGCAGCAGCCACTGGTAACAGGAT
TAGCAGAGCGAGGTATGTAGGCGGTGCTACAGAGTTCTTGAAGTGGTGGCCTAACTACGGCTACACTAGA
AGGACAGTATTTGGTATCTGCGCTCTGCTGAAGCCAGTTACCTTCGGAAAAAGAGTTGGTAGCTCTTGAT
CCGGCAAACAAACCACCGCTGGTAGCGGTGGTTTTTTTGTTTGCAAGCAGCAGATTACGCGCAGAAAAAA
AGGATCTCAAGAAGATCCTTTGATCTTTTCTACGGGGTCTGACGCTCAGTGGAACGAAAACTCACGTTAA
GGGATTTTGGTCATGAGATTATCAAAAAGGATCTTCACCTAGATCCTTTTAAATTAAAAATGAAGTTTTA
AATCAATCTAAAGTATATATGAGTAAACTTGGTCTGACAGTTACCAATGCTTAATCAGTGAGGCACCTAT
CTCAGCGATCTGTCTATTTCGTTCATCCATAGTTGCCTGACTCCCCGTCGTGTAGATAACTACGATACGG
GAGGGCTTACCATCTGGCCCCAGTGCTGCAATGATACCGCGAGACCCACGCTCACCGGCTCCAGATTTAT
CAGCAATAAACCAGCCAGCCGGAAGGGCCGAGCGCAGAAGTGGTCCTGCAACTTTATCCGCCTCCATCCA
GTCTATTAATTGTTGCCGGGAAGCTAGAGTAAGTAGTTCGCCAGTTAATAGTTTGCGCAACGTTGTTGCC
ATTGCTACAGGCATCGTGGTGTCACGCTCGTCGTTTGGTATGGCTTCATTCAGCTCCGGTTCCCAACGAT
CAAGGCGAGTTACATGATCCCCCATGTTGTGCAAAAAAGCGGTTAGCTCCTTCGGTCCTCCGATCGTTGT
CAGAAGTAAGTTGGCCGCAGTGTTATCACTCATGGTTATGGCAGCACTGCATAATTCTCTTACTGTCATG
CCATCCGTAAGATGCTTTTCTGTGACTGGTGAGTACTCAACCAAGTCATTCTGAGAATAGTGTATGCGGC
GACCGAGTTGCTCTTGCCCGGCGTCAATACGGGATAATACCGCGCCACATAGCAGAACTTTAAAAGTGCT
CATCATTGGAAAACGTTCTTCGGGGCGAAAACTCTCAAGGATCTTACCGCTGTTGAGATCCAGTTCGATG
TAACCCACTCGTGCACCCAACTGATCTTCAGCATCTTTTACTTTCACCAGCGTTTCTGGGTGAGCAAAAA
CAGGAAGGCAAAATGCCGCAAAAAAGGGAATAAGGGCGACACGGAAATGTTGAATACTCATACTCTTCCT
TTTTCAATATTATTGAAGCATTTATCAGGGTTATTGTCTCATGAGCGGATACATATTTGAATGTATTTAG
AAAAATAAACAAATAGGGGTTCCGCGCACATTTCCCCGAAAAGTGCCACCTGACGTCTAAGAAACCATTA
TTATCATGACATTAACCTATAAAAATAGGCGTATCACGAGGCCCTTTCGTCTTCAC
