>Addgene plasmid #34821 | pQTEV-NOHMA | addgene partial sequence | sequence record 61150 | pQE-Fwd 5'-CCCGAAAAGTGCCACCTG-3'
AAATAGGCGTATCACGAGGCCCTTTCGTCTTCACCTCGAGAAATCATAAAAAATTTATTTGCTTTGTGAG
CGGATAACAATTATAATAGATTCAATTGTGAGCGGATAACAATTTCACACAGAATTCATTAAAGAGGAGA
AATTAACTATGAAACATCACCATCACCATCACCATAGCGATTACGACATCCCCACTACTGAGAATCTTTA
TTTTCAGGGATCCGCCACTGCCCAGTTGCAGAGGACTCCCATGAGTGCACTGGTATTTCCCAATAAGATA
TCAACTGAACACCAGTCTTTGGTGTTAGTGAAGAGGCTTCTAGCAGTTTCAGTATCCTGTATCACGTATT
TGAGGGGAATATTCCCAGAATGCGCTTATGGAACAAGATATCTAGATGATCTTTGTGTCAAAATACTGAG
AGAAGATAAAAATTGCCCAGGATCTACACAGTTAGTGAAATGGATGCTAGGATGTTATGATGCTTTACAG
AAAAAATATGTATACACAAACCCAGAAGATCCTCAGACAATTTCAGAATGTTACCAATTCAAATTCAAAT
ACACCAATAATGGACCACTCATGGACTTCATAAGTAAAAACCAAAGCAACGAATCTAGCATGTTGTCTAC
TGACACCAAGAAAGCAAGCATTCTCCTCATTCGCAAGATTTATATCCTAATGCAAAATCTGGGGCCTTTA
CCTAATGATGTTTGTTTGACCATGAAACTTTTTTACTATGATGAAGTTACACCCCCAGATTACCAGCCTC
CCGGTTTTAAGGATGGTGATTGTGAAGGAGTTATATTTGAAGGGGAACCTATGTATTTAAATGTGG
